LOCUS       Exported 10790 bp ds-DNA circular SYN 13-MAY-2021
DEFINITION  Lentiviral expression of BRAF S637*.
ACCESSION   .
VERSION     .
KEYWORDS    pHAGE-BRAF-S637*
SOURCE      synthetic DNA construct
  ORGANISM  synthetic DNA construct
REFERENCE   1 (bases 1 to 10790)
  AUTHORS   Ng PK, Li J, Jeong KJ, Shao S, Chen H, Tsang YH, Sengupta S, Wang Z,
            Bhavana VH, Tran R, Soewito S, Minussi DC, Moreno D, Kong K,
            Dogruluk T, Lu H, Gao J, Tokheim C, Zhou DC, Johnson AM, Zeng J, Ip
            CKM, Ju Z, Wester M, Yu S, Li Y, Vellano CP, Schultz N, Karchin R,
            Ding L, Lu Y, Cheung LWT, Chen K, Shaw KR, Meric-Bernstam F, Scott
            KL, Yi S, Sahni N, Liang H, Mills GB
  TITLE     Systematic Functional Annotation of Somatic Mutations in Cancer.
  JOURNAL   Cancer Cell. 2018 Mar 12;33(3):450-462.e10. doi:
            10.1016/j.ccell.2018.01.021.
  PUBMED    29533785
REFERENCE   2 (bases 1 to 10790)
  AUTHORS   .
  TITLE     Direct Submission
  JOURNAL   Exported May 13, 2021 from SnapGene Server 1.1.58
            http://www.snapgene.com
FEATURES             Location/Qualifiers
     source          1..10790
                     /organism="synthetic DNA construct"
                     /mol_type="other DNA"
     promoter        1..1179
                     /label=EF-1-alpha promoter
                     /note="strong constitutive promoter for human elongation
                     factor EF-1-alpha"
     intron          232..1170
                     /label=EF-1-alpha intron A
                     /note="intron upstream of the start codon of human
                     EF-1-alpha"
     primer_bind     1127..1147
                     /label=EF1a-F
                     /note="Human elongation factor-1a promoter, forward primer"
     protein_bind    1199..1223
                     /gene="mutant version of attB"
                     /label=attB1
                     /bound_moiety="BP Clonase(TM)"
                     /note="recombination site for the Gateway(R) BP reaction"
     regulatory      1224..1233
                     /regulatory_class="other"
                     /note="vertebrate consensus sequence for strong initiation
                     of translation (Kozak, 1987)"
     protein_bind    complement(3528..3552)
                     /gene="mutant version of attB"
                     /label=attB2
                     /bound_moiety="BP Clonase(TM)"
                     /note="recombination site for the Gateway(R) BP reaction"
     promoter        3560..3578
                     /label=T3 promoter
                     /note="promoter for bacteriophage T3 RNA polymerase"
     primer_bind     complement(3603..3622)
                     /label=T7
                     /note="T7 promoter, forward primer"
     promoter        complement(3604..3622)
                     /label=T7 promoter
                     /note="promoter for bacteriophage T7 RNA polymerase"
     protein_bind    complement(3628..3648)
                     /gene="mutant version of attB"
                     /label=attB4
                     /bound_moiety="BP Clonase(TM)"
                     /note="core recombination site for the Gateway(R) BP
                     reaction"
     CDS             3702..3743
                     /codon_start=1
                     /product="epitope tag from simian virus 5"
                     /label=V5 tag
                     /translation="GKPIPNPLLGLDST"
     misc_feature    3764..4331
                     /label=IRES
                     /note="internal ribosome entry site (IRES) of the
                     encephalomyocarditis virus (EMCV)"
     misc_feature    3781..4333
                     /label=IRES
                     /note="internal ribosome entry site (IRES) of the
                     encephalomyocarditis virus (EMCV)"
     primer_bind     complement(3925..3942)
                     /label=IRES reverse
                     /note="IRES internal ribosome entry site, reverse primer.
                     Also called pCDH-rev"
     primer_bind     4152..4171
                     /label=IRES-F
                     /note="IRES internal ribosome entry site, forward primer"
     CDS             4345..4944
                     /codon_start=1
                     /gene="pac from Streptomyces alboniger"
                     /product="puromycin N-acetyltransferase"
                     /label=PuroR
                     /note="confers resistance to puromycin"
                     /translation="MTEYKPTVRLATRDDVPRAVRTLAAAFADYPATRHTVDPDRHIER
                     VTELQELFLTRVGLDIGKVWVADDGAAVAVWTTPESVEAGAVFAEIGPRMAELSGSRLA
                     AQQQMEGLLAPHRPKEPAWFLATVGVSPDHQGKGLGSAVVLPGVEAAERAGVPAFLETS
                     APRNLPFYERLGFTVTADVEVPEGPRTWCMTRKPGA"
     primer_bind     complement(4345..4364)
                     /label=Puro-R
                     /note="Puromycin resistance gene, reverse primer. Also
                     called puro-variant-R"
     primer_bind     4841..4861
                     /label=Puro-F
                     /note="Puromycin resistance gene, forward primer"
     misc_feature    4958..5546
                     /label=WPRE
                     /note="woodchuck hepatitis virus posttranscriptional
                     regulatory element"
     primer_bind     complement(5011..5031)
                     /label=WPRE-R
                     /note="WPRE, reverse primer"
     CDS             complement(5429..5440)
                     /codon_start=1
                     /product="Factor Xa recognition and cleavage site"
                     /label=Factor Xa site
                     /translation="IEGR"
     LTR             5621..5854
                     /label=3' LTR (Delta-U3)
                     /note="self-inactivating 3' long terminal repeat (LTR) from
                     HIV-1"
     primer_bind     complement(5973..5991)
                     /label=pBRforEco
                     /note="pBR322 vectors, upsteam of EcoRI site, forward
                     primer"
     promoter        6059..6163
                     /gene="bla"
                     /label=AmpR promoter
     CDS             6164..7024
                     /codon_start=1
                     /gene="bla"
                     /product="beta-lactamase"
                     /label=AmpR
                     /note="confers resistance to ampicillin, carbenicillin, and
                     related antibiotics"
                     /translation="MSIQHFRVALIPFFAAFCLPVFAHPETLVKVKDAEDQLGARVGYI
                     ELDLNSGKILESFRPEERFPMMSTFKVLLCGAVLSRVDAGQEQLGRRIHYSQNDLVEYS
                     PVTEKHLTDGMTVRELCSAAITMSDNTAANLLLTTIGGPKELTAFLHNMGDHVTRLDRW
                     EPELNEAIPNDERDTTMPVAMATTLRKLLTGELLTLASRQQLIDWMEADKVAGPLLRSA
                     LPAGWFIADKSGAGERGSRGIIAALGPDGKPSRIVVIYTTGSQATMDERNRQIAEIGAS
                     LIKHW"
     primer_bind     complement(6382..6401)
                     /label=Amp-R
                     /note="Ampicillin resistance gene, reverse primer"
     rep_origin      7195..7783
                     /direction=RIGHT
                     /label=ori
                     /note="high-copy-number ColE1/pMB1/pBR322/pUC origin of
                     replication"
     primer_bind     7684..7703
                     /label=pBR322ori-F
                     /note="pBR322 origin, forward primer"
     primer_bind     7937..7954
                     /label=L4440
                     /note="L4440 vector, forward primer"
     primer_bind     8046..8065
                     /label=SV40pro-F
                     /note="SV40 promoter/origin, forward primer"
     protein_bind    8194..8215
                     /label=CAP binding site
                     /bound_moiety="E. coli catabolite activator protein"
                     /note="CAP binding activates transcription in the presence
                     of cAMP."
     promoter        8230..8260
                     /label=lac promoter
                     /note="promoter for the E. coli lac operon"
     protein_bind    8268..8284
                     /label=lac operator
                     /bound_moiety="lac repressor encoded by lacI"
                     /note="The lac repressor binds to the lac operator to
                     inhibit transcription in E. coli. This inhibition can be
                     relieved by adding lactose or
                     isopropyl-beta-D-thiogalactopyranoside (IPTG)."
     primer_bind     8273..8295
                     /label=M13/pUC Reverse
                     /note="In lacZ gene"
     primer_bind     8292..8308
                     /label=M13 rev
                     /note="common sequencing primer, one of multiple similar
                     variants"
     primer_bind     8292..8308
                     /label=M13 Reverse
                     /note="In lacZ gene. Also called M13-rev"
     primer_bind     8358..8377
                     /label=EBV-rev
                     /note="SV40 polyA terminator, reverse primer"
     LTR             8569..9202
                     /label=3' LTR
                     /note="3' long terminal repeat (LTR) from HIV-1"
     misc_feature    9249..9374
                     /label=HIV-1 Psi
                     /note="packaging signal of human immunodeficiency virus
                     type 1"
     misc_feature    9871..10104
                     /label=RRE
                     /note="The Rev response element (RRE) of HIV-1 allows for
                     Rev-dependent mRNA export from the nucleus to the
                     cytoplasm."
     CDS             10289..10333
                     /codon_start=1
                     /product="antigenic peptide corresponding to amino acids
                     655 to 669 of the HIV envelope protein gp41 (Lutje Hulsik
                     et al., 2013)"
                     /label=gp41 peptide
                     /note="recognized by the 2H10 single-chain llama nanobody"
                     /translation="KNEQELLELDKWASL"
     misc_feature    10626..10743
                     /label=cPPT/CTS
                     /note="central polypurine tract and central termination
                     sequence of HIV-1"
ORIGIN
        1 ggctccggtg cccgtcagtg ggcagagcgc acatcgccca cagtccccga gaagttgggg
       61 ggaggggtcg gcaattgaac cggtgcctag agaaggtggc gcggggtaaa ctgggaaagt
      121 gatgtcgtgt actggctccg cctttttccc gagggtgggg gagaaccgta tataagtgca
      181 gtagtcgccg tgaacgttct ttttcgcaac gggtttgccg ccagaacaca ggtaagtgcc
      241 gtgtgtggtt cccgcgggcc tggcctcttt acgggttatg gcccttgcgt gccttgaatt
      301 acttccacct ggctgcagta cgtgattctt gatcccgagc ttcgggttgg aagtgggtgg
      361 gagagttcga ggccttgcgc ttaaggagcc ccttcgcctc gtgcttgagt tgaggcctgg
      421 cctgggcgct ggggccgccg cgtgcgaatc tggtggcacc ttcgcgcctg tctcgctgct
      481 ttcgataagt ctctagccat ttaaaatttt tgatgacctg ctgcgacgct ttttttctgg
      541 caagatagtc ttgtaaatgc gggccaagat ctgcacactg gtatttcggt ttttggggcc
      601 gcgggcggcg acggggcccg tgcgtcccag cgcacatgtt cggcgaggcg gggcctgcga
      661 gcgcggccac cgagaatcgg acgggggtag tctcaagctg gccggcctgc tctggtgcct
      721 ggcctcgcgc cgccgtgtat cgccccgccc tgggcggcaa ggctggcccg gtcggcacca
      781 gttgcgtgag cggaaagatg gccgcttccc ggccctgctg cagggagctc aaaatggagg
      841 acgcggcgct cgggagagcg ggcgggtgag tcacccacac aaaggaaaag ggcctttccg
      901 tcctcagccg tcgcttcatg tgactccacg gagtaccggg cgccgtccag gcacctcgat
      961 tagttctcga gcttttggag tacgtcgtct ttaggttggg gggaggggtt ttatgcgatg
     1021 gagtttcccc acactgagtg ggtggagact gaagttaggc cagcttggca cttgatgtaa
     1081 ttctccttgg aatttgccct ttttgagttt ggatcttggt tcattctcaa gcctcagaca
     1141 gtggttcaaa gtttttttct tccatttcag gtgtcgtgaa gcggccctgc agatatcaac
     1201 aagtttgtac aaaaaagcag gcaccatggc ggcgctgagc ggtggcggtg gtggcggcgc
     1261 ggagccgggc caggctctgt tcaacgggga catggagccc gaggccggcg ccggcgccgg
     1321 cgccgcggcc tcttcggctg cggaccctgc cattccggag gaggtgtgga atatcaaaca
     1381 aatgattaag ttgacacagg aacatataga ggccctattg gacaaatttg gtggggagca
     1441 taatccacca tcaatatatc tggaggccta tgaagaatac accagcaagc tagatgcact
     1501 ccaacaaaga gaacaacagt tattggaatc tctggggaac ggaactgatt tttctgtttc
     1561 tagctctgca tcaatggata ccgttacatc ttcttcctct tctagccttt cagtgctacc
     1621 ttcatctctt tcagtttttc aaaatcccac agatgtggca cggagcaacc ccaagtcacc
     1681 acaaaaacct atcgttagag tcttcctgcc caacaaacag aggacagtgg tacctgcaag
     1741 gtgtggagtt acagtccgag acagtctaaa gaaagcactg atgatgagag gtctaatccc
     1801 agagtgctgt gctgtttaca gaattcagga tggagagaag aaaccaattg gttgggacac
     1861 tgatatttcc tggcttactg gagaagaatt gcatgtggaa gtgttggaga atgttccact
     1921 tacaacacac aactttgtac gaaaaacgtt tttcacctta gcattttgtg acttttgtcg
     1981 aaagctgctt ttccagggtt tccgctgtca aacatgtggt tataaatttc accagcgttg
     2041 tagtacagaa gttccactga tgtgtgttaa ttatgaccaa cttgatttgc tgtttgtctc
     2101 caagttcttt gaacaccacc caataccaca ggaagaggcg tccttagcag agactgccct
     2161 aacatctgga tcatcccctt ccgcacccgc ctcggactct attgggcccc aaattctcac
     2221 cagtccgtct ccttcaaaat ccattccaat tccacagccc ttccgaccag cagatgaaga
     2281 tcatcgaaat caatttgggc aacgagaccg atcctcatca gctcccaatg tgcatataaa
     2341 cacaatagaa cctgtcaata ttgatgactt gattagagac caaggatttc gtggtgatgg
     2401 aggatcaacc acaggtttgt ctgctacccc ccctgcctca ttacctggct cactaactaa
     2461 cgtgaaagcc ttacagaaat ctccaggacc tcagcgagaa aggaagtcat cttcatcctc
     2521 agaagacagg aatcgaatga aaacacttgg tagacgggac tcgagtgatg attgggagat
     2581 tcctgatggg cagattacag tgggacaaag aattggatct ggatcatttg gaacagtcta
     2641 caagggaaag tggcatggtg atgtggcagt gaaaatgttg aatgtgacag cacctacacc
     2701 tcagcagtta caagccttca aaaatgaagt aggagtactc aggaaaacac gacatgtgaa
     2761 tatcctactc ttcatgggct attccacaaa gccacaactg gctattgtta cccagtggtg
     2821 tgagggctcc agcttgtatc accatctcca tatcattgag accaaatttg agatgatcaa
     2881 acttatagat attgcacgac agactgcaca gggcatggat tacttacacg ccaagtcaat
     2941 catccacaga gacctcaaga gtaataatat atttcttcat gaagacctca cagtaaaaat
     3001 aggtgatttt ggtctagcta cagtgaaatc tcgatggagt gggtcccatc agtttgaaca
     3061 gttgtctgga tccattttgt ggatggcacc agaagtcatc agaatgcaag ataaaaatcc
     3121 atacagcttt cagtgagatg tatatgcatt tggaattgtt ctgtatgaat tgatgactgg
     3181 acagttacct tattcaaaca tcaacaacag ggaccagata atttttatgg tgggacgagg
     3241 atacctgtct ccagatctca gtaaggtacg gagtaactgt ccaaaagcca tgaagagatt
     3301 aatggcagag tgcctcaaaa agaaaagaga tgagagacca ctctttcccc aaattctcgc
     3361 ctctattgag ctgctggccc gctcattgcc aaaaattcac cgcagtgcat cagaaccctc
     3421 cttgaatcgg gctggtttcc aaacagagga ttttagtcta tatgcttgtg cttctccaaa
     3481 aacacccatc caggcagggg gatatggtgc gtttcctgtc cactagaacc cagctttctt
     3541 gtacaaagtg gtgatatcca attaaccctc actaaaggga aagtttaagt gatgtatatt
     3601 gtccctatag tgagtcgtat taccacccaa cttttctata caaagtggtt gatatccagc
     3661 acagtggcgg ccgctcgagt ctagagggcc cgcggttcga aggtaagcct atccctaacc
     3721 ctctcctcgg tctcgattct acgcgtaccg gttagtaatg agatccctcc ccccccccta
     3781 acgttactgg ccgaagccgc ttggaataag gccggtgtgc gtttgtctat atgttatttt
     3841 ccaccatatt gccgtctttt ggcaatgtga gggcccggaa acctggccct gtcttcttga
     3901 cgagcattcc taggggtctt tcccctctcg ccaaaggaat gcaaggtctg ttgaatgtcg
     3961 tgaaggaagc agttcctctg gaagcttctt gaagacaaac aacgtctgta gcgacccttt
     4021 gcaggcagcg gaacccccca cctggcgaca ggtgcctctg cggccaaaag ccacgtgtat
     4081 aagatacacc tgcaaaggcg gcacaacccc agtgccacgt tgtgagttgg atagttgtgg
     4141 aaagagtcaa atggctctcc tcaagcgtat tcaacaaggg gctgaaggat gcccagaagg
     4201 taccccattg tatgggatct gatctggggc ctcggtgcac atgctttaca tgtgtttagt
     4261 cgaggttaaa aaaacgtcta ggccccccga accacgggga cgtggttttc ctttgaaaaa
     4321 cacgatgata atatggccac acatatgacc gagtacaagc ccacggtgcg cctcgccacc
     4381 cgcgacgacg tccccagggc cgtacgcacc ctcgccgccg cgttcgccga ctaccccgcc
     4441 acgcgccaca ccgtcgatcc ggaccgccac atcgagcggg tcaccgagct gcaagaactc
     4501 ttcctcacgc gcgtcgggct cgacatcggc aaggtgtggg tcgcggacga cggcgccgcg
     4561 gtggcggtct ggaccacgcc ggagagcgtc gaagcggggg cggtgttcgc cgagatcggc
     4621 ccgcgcatgg ccgagttgag cggttcccgg ctggccgcgc agcaacagat ggaaggcctc
     4681 ctggcgccgc accggcccaa ggagcccgcg tggttcctgg ccaccgtcgg cgtctcgccc
     4741 gaccaccagg gcaagggtct gggcagcgcc gtcgtgctcc ccggagtgga ggcggccgag
     4801 cgcgccgggg tgcccgcctt cctggagacc tccgcgcccc gcaacctccc cttctacgag
     4861 cggctcggct tcaccgtcac cgccgacgtc gaggtgcccg aaggaccgcg cacctggtgc
     4921 atgacccgca agcccggtgc ctaaatcgat agatcctaat caacctctgg attacaaaat
     4981 ttgtgaaaga ttgactggta ttcttaacta tgttgctcct tttacgctat gtggatacgc
     5041 tgctttaatg cctttgtatc atgctattgc ttcccgtatg gctttcattt tctcctcctt
     5101 gtataaatcc tggttgctgt ctctttatga ggagttgtgg cccgttgtca ggcaacgtgg
     5161 cgtggtgtgc actgtgtttg ctgacgcaac ccccactggt tggggcattg ccaccacctg
     5221 tcagctcctt tccgggactt tcgctttccc cctccctatt gccacggcgg aactcatcgc
     5281 cgcctgcctt gcccgctgct ggacaggggc tcggctgttg ggcactgaca attccgtggt
     5341 gttgtcgggg aaatcatcgt cctttccttg gctgctcgcc tgtgttgcca cctggattct
     5401 gcgcgggacg tccttctgct acgtcccttc ggccctcaat ccagcggacc ttccttcccg
     5461 cggcctgctg ccggctctgc ggcctcttcc gcgtcttcgc cttcgccctc agacgagtcg
     5521 gatctccctt tgggccgcct ccccgcctga gatcctttaa gaccaatgac ttacaaggca
     5581 gctgtagatc ttagccactt tttaaaagaa aaggggggac tggaagggct aattcactcc
     5641 caacgaagac aagatctgct ttttgcttgt actgggtctc tctggttaga ccagatctga
     5701 gcctgggagc tctctggcta actagggaac ccactgctta agcctcaata aagcttgcct
     5761 tgagtgcttc aagtagtgtg tgcccgtctg ttgtgtgact ctggtaacta gagatccctc
     5821 agaccctttt agtcagtgtg gaaaatctct agcagtagta gttcatgtca tcttattatt
     5881 cagtatttat aacttgcaaa gaaatgaata tcagagagtg agaggcccgg gttaattaag
     5941 gaaagggcta gatcattctt gaagacgaaa gggcctcgtg atacgcctat ttttataggt
     6001 taatgtcatg ataataatgg tttcttagac gtcaggtggc acttttcggg gaaatgtgcg
     6061 cggaacccct atttgtttat ttttctaaat acattcaaat atgtatccgc tcatgagaca
     6121 ataaccctga taaatgcttc aataatattg aaaaaggaag agtatgagta ttcaacattt
     6181 ccgtgtcgcc cttattccct tttttgcggc attttgcctt cctgtttttg ctcacccaga
     6241 aacgctggtg aaagtaaaag atgctgaaga tcagttgggt gcacgagtgg gttacatcga
     6301 actggatctc aacagcggta agatccttga gagttttcgc cccgaagaac gttttccaat
     6361 gatgagcact tttaaagttc tgctatgtgg cgcggtatta tcccgtgttg acgccgggca
     6421 agagcaactc ggtcgccgca tacactattc tcagaatgac ttggttgagt actcaccagt
     6481 cacagaaaag catcttacgg atggcatgac agtaagagaa ttatgcagtg ctgccataac
     6541 catgagtgat aacactgcgg ccaacttact tctgacaacg atcggaggac cgaaggagct
     6601 aaccgctttt ttgcacaaca tgggggatca tgtaactcgc cttgatcgtt gggaaccgga
     6661 gctgaatgaa gccataccaa acgacgagcg tgacaccacg atgcctgtag caatggcaac
     6721 aacgttgcgc aaactattaa ctggcgaact acttactcta gcttcccggc aacaattaat
     6781 agactggatg gaggcggata aagttgcagg accacttctg cgctcggccc ttccggctgg
     6841 ctggtttatt gctgataaat ctggagccgg tgagcgtggg tctcgcggta tcattgcagc
     6901 actggggcca gatggtaagc cctcccgtat cgtagttatc tacacgacgg ggagtcaggc
     6961 aactatggat gaacgaaata gacagatcgc tgagataggt gcctcactga ttaagcattg
     7021 gtaactgtca gaccaagttt actcatatat actttagatt gatttaaaac ttcattttta
     7081 atttaaaagg atctaggtga agatcctttt tgataatctc atgaccaaaa tcccttaacg
     7141 tgagttttcg ttccactgag cgtcagaccc cgtagaaaag atcaaaggat cttcttgaga
     7201 tccttttttt ctgcgcgtaa tctgctgctt gcaaacaaaa aaaccaccgc taccagcggt
     7261 ggtttgtttg ccggatcaag agctaccaac tctttttccg aaggtaactg gcttcagcag
     7321 agcgcagata ccaaatactg ttcttctagt gtagccgtag ttaggccacc acttcaagaa
     7381 ctctgtagca ccgcctacat acctcgctct gctaatcctg ttaccagtgg ctgctgccag
     7441 tggcgataag tcgtgtctta ccgggttgga ctcaagacga tagttaccgg ataaggcgca
     7501 gcggtcgggc tgaacggggg gttcgtgcac acagcccagc ttggagcgaa cgacctacac
     7561 cgaactgaga tacctacagc gtgagctatg agaaagcgcc acgcttcccg aagggagaaa
     7621 ggcggacagg tatccggtaa gcggcagggt cggaacagga gagcgcacga gggagcttcc
     7681 agggggaaac gcctggtatc tttatagtcc tgtcgggttt cgccacctct gacttgagcg
     7741 tcgatttttg tgatgctcgt caggggggcg gagcctatgg aaaaacgcca gcaacgcggc
     7801 ctttttacgg ttcctggcct tttgctggcc ttttgctcac atgttctttc ctgcgttatc
     7861 ccctgattct gtggataacc gtattaccgc ctttgagtga gctgataccg ctcgccgcag
     7921 ccgaacgacc gagcgcagcg agtcagtgag cgaggaagcg gaagagcgcc caatacgcaa
     7981 accgcctctc cccgcgcgtt ggccgattca ttaatgcagc aagctcatgg ctgactaatt
     8041 ttttttattt atgcagaggc cgaggccgcc tcggcctctg agctattcca gaagtagtga
     8101 ggaggctttt ttggaggcct aggcttttgc aaaaagctcc ccgtggcacg acaggtttcc
     8161 cgactggaaa gcgggcagtg agcgcaacgc aattaatgtg agttagctca ctcattaggc
     8221 accccaggct ttacacttta tgcttccggc tcgtatgttg tgtggaattg tgagcggata
     8281 acaatttcac acaggaaaca gctatgacat gattacgaat ttcacaaata aagcattttt
     8341 ttcactgcat tctagttgtg gtttgtccaa actcatcaat gtatcttatc atgtctggat
     8401 caactggata actcaagcta accaaaatca tcccaaactt cccaccccat accctattac
     8461 cactgccaat tacctgtggt ttcatttact ctaaacctgt gattcctctg aattattttc
     8521 attttaaaga aattgtattt gttaaatatg tactacaaac ttagtagttg gaagggctaa
     8581 ttcactccca aagaagacaa gatatccttg atctgtggat ctaccacaca caaggctact
     8641 tccctgatta gcagaactac acaccagggc caggggtcag atatccactg acctttggat
     8701 ggtgctacaa gctagtacca gttgagccag ataaggtaga agaggccaat aaaggagaga
     8761 acaccagctt gttacaccct gtgagcctgc atgggatgga tgacccggag agagaagtgt
     8821 tagagtggag gtttgacagc cgcctagcat ttcatcacgt ggcccgagag ctgcatccgg
     8881 agtacttcaa gaactgctga tatcgagctt gctacaaggg actttccgct ggggactttc
     8941 cagggaggcg tggcctgggc gggactgggg agtggcgagc cctcagatcc tgcatataag
     9001 cagctgcttt ttgcctgtac tgggtctctc tggttagacc agatctgagc ctgggagctc
     9061 tctggctaac tagggaaccc actgcttaag cctcaataaa gcttgccttg agtgcttcaa
     9121 gtagtgtgtg cccgtctgtt gtgtgactct ggtaactaga gatccctcag acccttttag
     9181 tcagtgtgga aaatctctag cagtggcgcc cgaacaggga cttgaaagcg aaagggaaac
     9241 cagaggagct ctctcgacgc aggactcggc ttgctgaagc gcgcacggca agaggcgagg
     9301 ggcggcgact ggtgagtacg ccaaaaattt tgactagcgg aggctagaag gagagagatg
     9361 ggtgcgagag cgtcagtatt aagcggggga gaattagatc gcgatgggaa aaaattcggt
     9421 taaggccagg gggaaagaaa aaatataaat taaaacatat agtatgggca agcagggagc
     9481 tagaacgatt cgcagttaat cctggcctgt tagaaacatc agaaggctgt agacaaatac
     9541 tgggacagct acaaccatcc cttcagacag gatcagaaga acttagatca ttatataata
     9601 cagtagcaac cctctattgt gtgcatcaaa ggatagagat aaaagacacc aaggaagctt
     9661 tagacaagat agaggaagag caaaacaaaa gtaagaccac cgcacagcaa gcggccggcc
     9721 gctgatcttc agacctggag gaggagatat gagggacaat tggagaagtg aattatataa
     9781 atataaagta gtaaaaattg aaccattagg agtagcaccc accaaggcaa agagaagagt
     9841 ggtgcagaga gaaaaaagag cagtgggaat aggagctttg ttccttgggt tcttgggagc
     9901 agcaggaagc actatgggcg cagcgtcaat gacgctgacg gtacaggcca gacaattatt
     9961 gtctggtata gtgcagcagc agaacaattt gctgagggct attgaggcgc aacagcatct
    10021 gttgcaactc acagtctggg gcatcaagca gctccaggca agaatcctgg ctgtggaaag
    10081 atacctaaag gatcaacagc tcctggggat ttggggttgc tctggaaaac tcatttgcac
    10141 cactgctgtg ccttggaatg ctagttggag taataaatct ctggaacaga tttggaatca
    10201 cacgacctgg atggagtggg acagagaaat taacaattac acaagcttaa tacactcctt
    10261 aattgaagaa tcgcaaaacc agcaagaaaa gaatgaacaa gaattattgg aattagataa
    10321 atgggcaagt ttgtggaatt ggtttaacat aacaaattgg ctgtggtata taaaattatt
    10381 cataatgata gtaggaggct tggtaggttt aagaatagtt tttgctgtac tttctatagt
    10441 gaatagagtt aggcagggat attcaccatt atcgtttcag acccacctcc caaccccgag
    10501 gggacccgac aggcccgaag gaatagaaga agaaggtgga gagagagaca gagacagatc
    10561 cattcgatta gtgaacggat ctcgacggta tcgccgaatt cacaaatggc agtattcatc
    10621 cacaatttta aaagaaaagg ggggattggg gggtacagtg caggggaaag aatagtagac
    10681 ataatagcaa cagacataca aactaaagaa ttacaaaaac aaattacaaa aattcaaaat
    10741 tttcgggttt attacaggga cagcagagat ccagtttgga ctagtcgtga
//
