[The description below was written by a language model from this plasmid's Addgene catalogue record and the feature table of its GenBank file.]
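Description:
pHAGE-BRAF-S637* is a 10.8 kb HIV-1-based lentiviral expression plasmid built on the pHAGE backbone and carrying a human BRAF open reading frame with the S637* nonsense mutation, which truncates the protein at codon 637. It is propagated in E. coli through a high-copy ColE1/pUC-type origin with ampicillin selection (beta-lactamase). The record lists the recombination-deficient Stbl3 strain as the host, a common choice for LTR-containing vectors.

The viral portion runs from a full-length HIV-1 LTR (labelled "3' LTR" in the annotation but positioned as the upstream repeat) through the Psi packaging signal, the Rev response element and the cPPT/CTS. It ends at a U3-deleted, self-inactivating 3' LTR, so the integrated provirus lacks LTR promoter activity. Within this frame, the human EF-1-alpha promoter with its first intron drives the payload. The BRAF sequence was introduced by Gateway cloning and sits between attB1 and attB2 sites, preceded by a Kozak consensus, although the feature table does not annotate the BRAF coding sequence itself. Downstream are short T3 and T7 promoter remnants, an attB4 site and a V5 epitope tag. Because the mutation is a premature stop codon, the V5 tag would not be expected to be fused to the truncated product. An EMCV IRES then allows translation of puromycin N-acetyltransferase from the same transcript, linking puromycin resistance in transduced mammalian cells to insert expression, and a WPRE enhances transcript stability and expression.

The construct is intended for stable lentiviral expression of this BRAF variant and comes from a collection built to annotate the function of somatic cancer mutations systematically.
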