Addgene plasmid #116196: pHAGE-BRAF-S637*
Purpose: Lentiviral expression of BRAF S637*
Depositing lab: Gordon Mills & Kenneth Scott. Depositing organization: Baylor College of Medicine. Publication: Systematic Functional Annotation of Somatic Mutations in Cancer. Ng PK, Li J, Jeong KJ, Shao S, Chen H, Tsang YH, Sengupta S, Wang Z, Bhavana VH, Tran R, Soewito S, Minussi DC, Moreno D, Kong K, Dogruluk T, Lu H, Gao J, Tokheim C, Zhou DC, Johnson AM, Zeng J, Ip CKM, Ju Z, Wester M, Yu S, Li Y, Vellano CP, Schultz N, Karchin R, Ding L, Lu Y, Cheung LWT, Chen K, Shaw KR, Meric-Bernstam F, Scott KL, Yi S, Sahni N, Liang H, Mills GB. Cancer Cell. 2018 Mar 12;33(3):450-462.e10. doi: 10.1016/j.ccell.2018.01.021. PubMed 29533785.
Backbone
  Vector backbone: pHAGE
  Vector type: Lentiviral
Growth in bacteria
  Bacterial resistance: Ampicillin, 100 μg/mL
  Growth temperature: 37°C
  Growth strain: Stbl3
  Copy number: High Copy
Gene/Insert
  Gene/Insert name: BRAF
  Species: H. sapiens (human)
  Mutation: S637*
  Entrez Gene: BRAF (a.k.a. B-RAF1, B-raf, BRAF-1, BRAF1, NS7, RAFB1)
  Cloning method: Gateway Cloning
Terms and licenses: Academic/Nonprofit Terms; Industry Terms: Not Available to Industry
How to cite: pHAGE-BRAF-S637* was a gift from Gordon Mills & Kenneth Scott (Addgene plasmid # 116196 ; http://n2t.net/addgene:116196 ; RRID:Addgene_116196)
