>Addgene plasmid #116196 | pHAGE-BRAF-S637* | depositor partial sequence | sequence record 219069 | insert
ATGGCGGCGCTGAGCGGTGGCGGTGGTGGCGGCGCGGAGCCGGGCCAGGCTCTGTTCAACGGGGACATGG
AGCCCGAGGCCGGCGCCGGCGCCGGCGCCGCGGCCTCTTCGGCTGCGGACCCTGCCATTCCGGAGGAGGT
GTGGAATATCAAACAAATGATTAAGTTGACACAGGAACATATAGAGGCCCTATTGGACAAATTTGGTGGG
GAGCATAATCCACCATCAATATATCTGGAGGCCTATGAAGAATACACCAGCAAGCTAGATGCACTCCAAC
AAAGAGAACAACAGTTATTGGAATCTCTGGGGAACGGAACTGATTTTTCTGTTTCTAGCTCTGCATCAAT
GGATACCGTTACATCTTCTTCCTCTTCTAGCCTTTCAGTGCTACCTTCATCTCTTTCAGTTTTTCAAAAT
CCCACAGATGTGGCACGGAGCAACCCCAAGTCACCACAAAAACCTATCGTTAGAGTCTTCCTGCCCAACA
AACAGAGGACAGTGGTACCTGCAAGGTGTGGAGTTACAGTCCGAGACAGTCTAAAGAAAGCACTGATGAT
GAGAGGTCTAATCCCAGAGTGCTGTGCTGTTTACAGAATTCAGGATGGAGAGAAGAAACCAATTGGTTGG
GACACTGATATTTCCTGGCTTACTGGAGAAGAATTGCATGTGGAAGTGTTGGAGAATGTTCCACTTACAA
CACACAACTTTGTACGAAAAACGTTTTTCACCTTAGCATTTTGTGACTTTTGTCGAAAGCTGCTTTTCCA
GGGTTTCCGCTGTCAAACATGTGGTTATAAATTTCACCAGCGTTGTAGTACAGAAGTTCCACTGATGTGT
GTTAATTATGACCAACTTGATTTGCTGTTTGTCTCCAAGTTCTTTGAACACCACCCAATACCACAGGAAG
AGGCGTCCTTAGCAGAGACTGCCCTAACATCTGGATCATCCCCTTCCGCACCCGCCTCGGACTCTATTGG
GCCCCAAATTCTCACCAGTCCGTCTCCTTCAAAATCCATTCCAATTCCACAGCCCTTCCGACCAGCAGAT
GAAGATCATCGAAATCAATTTGGGCAACGAGACCGATCCTCATCAGCTCCCAATGTGCATATAAACACAA
TAGAACCTGTCAATATTGATGACTTGATTAGAGACCAAGGATTTCGTGGTGATGGAGGATCAACCACAGG
TTTGTCTGCTACCCCCCCTGCCTCATTACCTGGCTCACTAACTAACGTGAAAGCCTTACAGAAATCTCCA
GGACCTCAGCGAGAAAGGAAGTCATCTTCATCCTCAGAAGACAGGAATCGAATGAAAACACTTGGTAGAC
GGGACTCGAGTGATGATTGGGAGATTCCTGATGGGCAGATTACAGTGGGACAAAGAATTGGATCTGGATC
ATTTGGAACAGTCTACAAGGGAAAGTGGCATGGTGATGTGGCAGTGAAAATGTTGAATGTGACAGCACCT
ACACCTCAGCAGTTACAAGCCTTCAAAAATGAAGTAGGAGTACTCAGGAAAACACGACATGTGAATATCC
TACTCTTCATGGGCTATTCCACAAAGCCACAACTGGCTATTGTTACCCAGTGGTGTGAGGGCTCCAGCTT
GTATCACCATCTCCATATCATTGAGACCAAATTTGAGATGATCAAACTTATAGATATTGCACGACAGACT
GCACAGGGCATGGATTACTTACACGCCAAGTCAATCATCCACAGAGACCTCAAGAGTAATAATATATTTC
TTCATGAAGACCTCACAGTAAAAATAGGTGATTTTGGTCTAGCTACAGTGAAATCTCGATGGAGTGGGTC
CCATCAGTTTGAACAGTTGTCTGGATCCATTTTGTGGATGGCACCAGAAGTCATCAGAATGCAAGATAAA
AATCCATACAGCTTTCAGTGAGATGTATATGCATTTGGAATTGTTCTGTATGAATTGATGACTGGACAGT
TACCTTATTCAAACATCAACAACAGGGACCAGATAATTTTTATGGTGGGACGAGGATACCTGTCTCCAGA
TCTCAGTAAGGTACGGAGTAACTGTCCAAAAGCCATGAAGAGATTAATGGCAGAGTGCCTCAAAAAGAAA
AGAGATGAGAGACCACTCTTTCCCCAAATTCTCGCCTCTATTGAGCTGCTGGCCCGCTCATTGCCAAAAA
TTCACCGCAGTGCATCAGAACCCTCCTTGAATCGGGCTGGTTTCCAAACAGAGGATTTTAGTCTATATGC
TTGTGCTTCTCCAAAAACACCCATCCAGGCAGGGGGATATGGTGCGTTTCCTGTCCACTAG
